>Addgene plasmid #199951 | YP10 | addgene full sequence | sequence record 405009 | Addgene NGS Result
CCTTTACCATCACCTTCAATAACAAAGGCATGACCATTAACGTTACCTTCCATGTGCAACTTGATCTTCA
TTTCTTCTTTGATGACACTGACCATGGTACCTTTCTCCTCTTTAAGTTAGTTACTTAAAAATTAGTTGTT
TGATTTCTTAAAAACCGGCGCCTCCACTCACGCCCAACAGTGCTCTTTTATACTAGAAAAAAATGGCTTT
TTAGCGAACTTATCACATGCTAAAATTTCAGTGCCGTTGAGCGGCGCGGTAAAAAAAAAAGAGCGAGCCC
TATAGTGAGTCGTATTAGTGCGACCTTGCAGCACGACTGACTCTACACCTGTTCGCGTGTCGCTCAGCTG
GAGCTAGTCCTGCGGTCACGTAGCTCTGGTGCTAGCAGCCTGACTGGAATTCGGCTAGCAAGAATCGGGT
CATTGTAGCGTATGCGCCTGTGAACATTCTCTTCAACAAGTTTAATTCCATTGCGGTGAAATGGTAAAAG
TCAACCCCCTGCGATGTATATTTTCCTGTACAATCAATCAAAAAGCCAAATGATTTAGCATTATCTTTAC
ATCTTGTTATTTTACAGATTTTATGTTTAGATCTTTTATGCTTGCTTTTCAAAAGGCTTGCAGGCAAGTG
CACAAACAATACTTAAATAAATACTACTCAGTAATAACCTATTTCTTAGCATTTTTGACGAAATTTGCTA
TTTTGTTAGAGTCTTTTACACCATTTGTCTCCACACCTCCGCTTACATCAACACCAATAACGCCATTTAA
TCTAAGCGCATCACCAACATTTTCTGGCGTCAGTCCACCAGCTAACATAAAATGTAAGCCGGCATTTTGG
CCGCTCCTAGGTAGTGCTTTTTTTCCAAGGACAAAACAGTTTCTTTTTCTTGAGCAGGTTTTATGTTTCG
GTAATCATAAACAATAAATAAATTATTTCATTTATGTTTAAAAATAAAAAATAAAAAAGTATTTTAAATT
TTTAAAAAAGTTGATTATAAGCATGTGACCTTTTGCAAGCAATTAAATTTTGCAATTTGTGATTTAGGCA
AAAGTTACTATTTCTGGCTCGTGAATTCTGCTCTGAGCCGTCACGCTGAGTGAGTGCTAGGCTCCACTGT
GACTGACCCTGATGCGGTATTTTCTCCTTACGCATCTGTGCGGTATTTCACACCGCATCAGGTGGCACTT
TTCGGGGAAATGTGCGCGGAACCCCTATTTGTTTATTTTTCTAAATACATTCAAATATGTATCCGCTCAT
GAGACAATAACCCTGATAAATGCTTCAATAATATTGAAAAAGGAAGAGTATGAGTATTCAACATTTCCGT
GTCGCCCTTATTCCCTTTTTTGCGGCATTTTGCCTTCCTGTTTTTGCTCACCCAGAAACGCTGGTGAAAG
TAAAAGATGCTGAAGATCAGTTGGGTGCACGAGTGGGTTACATCGAACTGGATCTCAACAGCGGTAAGAT
CCTTGAGAGTTTTCGCCCCGAAGAACGTTTTCCAATGATGAGCACTTTTAAAGTTCTGCTATGTGGCGCG
GTATTATCCCGTATTGACGCCGGGCAAGAGCAACTCGGTCGCCGCATACACTATTCTCAGAATGACTTGG
TTGAGTACTCACCAGTCACAGAAAAGCATCTTACGGATGGCATGACAGTAAGAGAATTATGCAGTGCTGC
CATAACCATGAGTGATAACACTGCGGCCAACTTACTTCTGACAACGATCGGAGGACCGAAGGAGCTAACC
GCTTTTTTGCACAACATGGGGGATCATGTAACTCGCCTTGATCGTTGGGAACCGGAGCTGAATGAAGCCA
TACCAAACGACGAGCGTGACACCACGATGCCTGTAGCAATGGCAACAACGTTGCGCAAACTATTAACTGG
CGAACTACTTACTCTAGCTTCCCGGCAACAATTAATAGACTGGATGGAGGCGGATAAAGTTGCAGGACCA
CTTCTGCGCTCGGCCCTTCCGGCTGGCTGGTTTATTGCTGATAAATCTGGAGCCGGTGAGCGTGGGTCTC
GCGGTATCATTGCAGCACTGGGGCCAGATGGTAAGCCCTCCCGTATCGTAGTTATCTACACGACGGGGAG
TCAGGCAACTATGGATGAACGAAATAGACAGATCGCTGAGATAGGTGCCTCACTGATTAAGCATTGGTAA
CTGTCAGACCAAGTTTACTCATATATACTTTAGATTGATTTAAAACTTCATTTTTAATTTAAAAGGATCT
AGGTGAAGATCCTTTTTGATAATCTCATGACCAAAATCCCTTAACGTGAGTTTTCGTTCCACTGAGCGTC
AGACCCCGTAGAAAAGATCAAAGGATCTTCTTGAGATCCTTTTTTTCTGCGCGTAATCTGCTGCTTGCAA
ACAAAAAAACCACCGCTACCAGCGGTGGTTTGTTTGCCGGATCAAGAGCTACCAACTCTTTTTCCGAAGG
TAACTGGCTTCAGCAGAGCGCAGATACCAAATACTGTTCTTCTAGTGTAGCCGTAGTTAGGCCACCACTT
CAAGAACTCTGTAGCACCGCCTACATACCTCGCTCTGCTAATCCTGTTACCAGTGGCTGCTGCCAGTGGC
GATAAGTCGTGTCTTACCGGGTTGGACTCAAGACGATAGTTACCGGATAAGGCGCAGCGGTCGGGCTGAA
CGGGGGGTTCGTGCACACAGCCCAGCTTGGAGCGAACGACCTACACCGAACTGAGATACCTACAGCGTGA
GCTATGAGAAAGCGCCACGCTTCCCGAAGGGAGAAAGGCGGACAGGTATCCGGTAAGCGGCAGGGTCGGA
ACAGGAGAGCGCACGAGGGAGCTTCCAGGGGGAAACGCCTGGTATCTTTATAGTCCTGTCGGGTTTCGCC
ACCTCTGACTTGAGCGTCGATTTTTGTGATGCTCGTCAGGGGGGCGGAGCCTATGGAAAAACGCCAGCAA
CGCGGCCTTTTTACGGTTCCTGGCCTTTTGCTGGCCTTTTGCTCACAGGCTGACGACACCAGGACTGAGT
CTGACTGAGCTGGACGCACTGCCACATCGATAGCAGTATAGCGACCAGCATTCACATACGATTGACGCAT
GATATTACTTTCTGCGCACTTAACTTCGCATCTGGGCAGATGATGTCGAGGCGAAAAAAAATATAAATCA
CGCTAACATTTGATTAAAATAGAACAACTACAATATAAAAAAACTATACAAATGACAAGTTCTTGAAAAC
AAGAATCTTTTTATTGTCAGTACTGATTATTCCTTTGCCCTCGGACGAGTGCTGGGGCGTCGGTTTCCAC
TATCGGCGAGTACTTCTACACAGCCATCGGTCCAGACGGCCGCGCTTCTGCGGGCGATTTGTGTACGCCC
GACAGTCCCGGCTCCGGATCGGACGATTGCGTCGCATCGACCCTGCGCCCAAGCTGCATCATCGAAATTG
CCGTCAACCAAGCTCTGATAGAGTTGGTCAAGACCAATGCGGAGCATATACGCCCGGAGCCGCGGCGATC
CTGCAAGCTCCGGATGCCTCCGCTCGAAGTAGCGCGTCTGTTGCTCCATACAAGCCAACCACGGCCTCCA
GAAGAAGATGTTGGCGACCTCGTATTGGGAATCCCCGAACATCGCCTCGCTCCAGTCAATGACCGCTGTT
ATGCGGCCATTGTCCGTCAGGACATTGTTGGAGCCGAAATCCGCGTGCACGAGGTGCCGGACTTCGGGGC
AGTCCTCGGCCCAAAGCATCAGCTCATCGAGAGCCTGCGCGACGGACGCACTGACGGTGTCGTCCATCAC
AGTTTGCCAGTGATACACATGGGGATCAGCAATCGCGCATATGAAATCACGCCATGTAGTGTATTGACCG
ATTCCTTGCGGTCCGAATGGGCCGAACCCGCTCGTCTGGCTAAGATCGGCCGCAGCGATCGCATCCATGG
CCTCCGCGACCGGCTGCAGAACAGCGGGCAGTTCGGTTTCAGGCAGGTCTTGCAACGTGACACCCTGTGC
ACGGCGGGAGATGCAATAGGTCAGGCTCTCGCTGAACTCCCCAATGTCAAGCACTTCCGGAATCGGGAGC
GCGGCCGATGCAAAGTGCCGATAAACATAACGATCTTTGTAGAAACCATCGGCGCAGCTATTTACCCGCA
GGACATATCCACGCCCTCCTACATCGAAGCTGAAAGCACGAGATTCTTCGCCCTCCGAGAGCTGCATCAG
GTCGGAGACGCTGTCGAACTTTTCGATCAGAAACTTCTCGACAGACGTCGCGGTGAGTTCAGGCTTTTTA
CCCATGGTTGTTTATGTTCGGATGTGATGTGAGAACTGTATCCTAGCAAGATTTTAAAAGGAAGTATATG
AAAGAAGAACCTCAGTGGCAAATCCTAACCTTTTATATTTCTCTACAGGGGCGCGGCGTGGGGACAATTC
AACGCGTCTGTGAGGGGAGCGTTTCCCTGCTCGCAGGTCTGCAGCGAGGTGCCGTAATTTTTGCTTCGCG
CCGTGCGGCCATCAAAATGTATGGATGCAAATGATTATACATGGGGATGTATGGGCTAAATGTACGGGCG
ACAGTCACATCATGCCCCTGAGCTGCGCACGTCAAGACTGTCAAGGAGGGTATTCTGGGCCTCCATGTCG
CTGGCCGGGTGACCCGGCGGGGACGAGGCATCGATTCAGCCGATGGGACGACGGATCAGACGAGTGGCAC
AGTTGCTGTGCCCGGGCAGGTCGTCACTGCTCGACGCTAGTCAGGTCGAGTCAGTGTCAGAGGCCTCTGT
GCGACTCGTCGATCATGACGTCAGTGCACGAGCGGTGCACGATATCCAGGCAGGTCGTGACGTCCGAACT
CAGTCGCTCGTGTCGACCTCCACAAAGCCTTCGAGCGTCCCAAAACCTTCTCAAGCAAGGTTTTCAGTAT
AATGTTACATGCGTACACGCGTCTGTACAGAAAAAAAAGAAAAATTTGAAATATAAATAACGTTCTTAAT
ACTAACATAACTATAAAAAAATAAATAGGGACCTAGACTTCAGGTTGTCTAACTCCTTCCTTTTCGGTTA
GAGCGGATGTGGGGGGAGGGCGTGAATGTAAGCGTGACATAACTAATTACATGTTACTTAGAAGCTTGAG
ATGGCAACAAAGAGTTTCTAGCAACAGCGTTTTCGTACAACTTAACCTTGGAGTAATCTCTATCGTGGGA
CAAGATTTCGATTCTGTGATCGATCTTATGAGCATCTGGCAATTGAACAACCTTCTTGGCCTTGTAAGAA
GTCTTGAAATCACATCTATGATGACCACCACCTTCCAACAACAAAGCCATATTGACATCACCCATCAAGA
AACCATCTCTAACATACATCATTTCGGTGGATGGTTCCCACTTCAAAGTCTTTTTTTGCATGACTGGACC
ATTTGGTGGAAAGTTCTTACCATCGAATCTGATCTTGTAGATGAAGCAATCACCTTCCATAGAAATTTCG
GATCTGACGTTGCAGATAGCGTTATCTTCGTAAGACATAGTTCTTTCCCAGGAGTAACCTTCTGGAAAAG
TTTGCTTAAAGTAATCTGGGATATCGGCTGGGTACTTAGTAAAAGCTCTATTACCGTATTGGAAGGCGTT
AGTCAAAATATCGTAAGAGAATGGCAATGGAGCACCTTCTTTGACAGTCAAGTTCAAAGTTTGAGTACCA
TCGTATGGTTTA
Features (pLannotate 1.2.2; 11 found; start..end, strand, type, name):
    279..297     -  promoter       T7 promoter: promoter for bacteriophage T7 RNA polymerase
    403..829     -  rep_origin     ARS1 (fragment): S. cerevisiae autonomously replicating sequence ARS1
    830..999     +  misc_feature   CEN4 (fragment): S. cerevisiae CEN4 centromere
   1128..1178    -  misc_feature   bom (fragment): basis of mobility region from pBR322
   1205..1309    +  promoter       AmpR promoter: bla
   1310..2170    +  CDS            AmpR: β-lactamase; bla; confers resistance to ampicillin, carbenicillin, and related antibiotics
   2341..2929    +  rep_origin     ori: high-copy-number ColE1/pMB1/pBR322/pUC origin of replication
   3044..3241    -  terminator     TEF terminator: Ashbya gossypii TEF terminator
   3044..4619    -  gene           hphMX6: yeast selectable marker conferring hygromycin resistance
   4859..5048    -  terminator     CYC1 terminator: S. cerevisiae CYC1; transcription terminator for CYC1
   5103..89      -  CDS            mUkG (across the origin): mUkG is a basic (constitutively fluorescent) green fluorescent protein published in 2008, derived from Sarcophyton sp.. It has moderate acid sensitivity.
