[The description below was written by a language model from this plasmid's Addgene catalogue record and pLannotate feature annotations shown in this document.]
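Description:
YP10 is a yeast/E. coli shuttle vector of about 5.7 kb, built on the pRCVS6H backbone by Gibson assembly, that expresses a green fluorescent protein under the control of a synthetic yeast promoter designated number 10. For propagation in E. coli it carries a ColE1/pUC-type origin and the bla gene with its native promoter, giving ampicillin resistance. A fragment of the pBR322 bom region is also present. The catalogue lists the plasmid as low copy in bacteria even though the annotated origin is of the high-copy type. In Saccharomyces cerevisiae, maintenance depends on ARS1 and CEN4 fragments, which together should provide autonomous replication and centromere-based segregation at low, stable copy number. Yeast transformants are selected with hygromycin through the hphMX6 cassette, which ends in the Ashbya gossypii TEF terminator.

The reporter open reading frame lies on the reverse strand and spans the numbering origin of the sequence, followed by the S. cerevisiae CYC1 terminator. The catalogue calls the insert simply GFP of synthetic origin, whereas automated annotation matched the coding sequence to mUkG, a constitutively fluorescent green protein derived from Sarcophyton. The exact reporter variant is therefore best confirmed from the sequence. The synthetic promoter itself is not annotated in the feature table, though it presumably lies just upstream of the reporter, near an annotated T7 promoter in the same orientation. As one numbered member of an apparent set of synthetic promoter constructs, YP10 serves to measure promoter activity in yeast by fluorescence, in the context of work on expressing synthetic genetic elements across different host organisms.
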