Addgene plasmid #199951: YP10
Purpose: Yeast/E coli shuttle vector expressing GFP from synthetic yeast promoter 10
Depositing lab: Farren Isaacs. Depositing organization: Yale University. Publication: Cross-kingdom expression of synthetic genetic elements promotes discovery of metabolites in the human microbiome. Patel JR, Oh J, Wang S, Crawford JM, Isaacs FJ. Cell. 2022 Apr 28;185(9):1487-1505.e14. doi: 10.1016/j.cell.2022.03.008. Epub 2022 Apr 1. PubMed 35366417.
Backbone
  Vector backbone: pRCVS6H
  Vector type: Yeast Expression
  Selectable markers: Hygromycin
Growth in bacteria
  Bacterial resistance: Ampicillin, 100 μg/mL
  Growth temperature: 37°C
  Growth strain: BL21
  Copy number: Low Copy
Gene/Insert
  Gene/Insert name: GFP
  Species: Synthetic
  Cloning method: Gibson Cloning
Terms and licenses: Academic/Nonprofit Terms; Industry Terms: Not Available to Industry
How to cite: YP10 was a gift from Farren Isaacs (Addgene plasmid # 199951 ; http://n2t.net/addgene:199951 ; RRID:Addgene_199951)
