>Addgene plasmid #199951 | YP10 | depositor partial sequence | sequence record 387754 | Promoter Sequence
CTCGCTCTTTTTTTTTTACCGCGCCGCTCAACGGCACTGAAATTTTAGCATGTGATAAGTTCGCTAAAAA
GCCATTTTTTTCTAGTATAAAAGAGCACTGTTGGGCGTGAGTGGAGGCGCCGGTTTTTAAGAAATCAAAC
AACTAATTTTTAAGTAACTAA
